Addgene plasmid #39759: KHBD00753
Depositing lab: Bart Deplancke. Depositing organization: Swiss Federal Institute of Technology (EPFL). Publication: Automated protein-DNA interaction screening of Drosophila regulatory elements. Korneel Hens, Jean-Daniel Feuz, Alina Isakova, Antonina Lagovitina, Andreas Massouras, Julien Bryois, Patrick Callaerts, Susan E. Celniker, Bart Deplancke. Nat Methods. 2011 Oct 30;8(12):1065-70. 10.1038/nmeth.1763 PubMed 22037703.
Backbone
  Vector backbone: pDONR221
  Backbone manufacturer: Invitrogen
  Backbone size w/o insert (bp): 2536
  Vector type: Gateway DONR vector
Growth in bacteria
  Bacterial resistance: Kanamycin, 50 μg/mL
  Growth temperature: 37°C
  Growth strain: DH5alpha
  Copy number: High Copy
Gene/Insert
  Gene/Insert name: CG8216 (alt name: FBgn0033358)
  Species: D. melanogaster (fly)
  Insert size (bp): 735
  Entrez Gene: CG8216 (a.k.a. Dmel_CG8216, Dmel\CG8216)
  Promoter: none
  Cloning method: Gateway Cloning
  Sequencing primers: 5′ M13-F20; 3′ M13R
Terms and licenses: Academic/Nonprofit Terms; Industry Terms: Not Available to Industry
Depositor comments: Please note that the ORFs in this collection were cloned open-ended (without a stop codon).
How to cite: KHBD00753 was a gift from Bart Deplancke (Addgene plasmid # 39759 ; http://n2t.net/addgene:39759 ; RRID:Addgene_39759)
