[The description below was written by a language model from this plasmid's Addgene catalogue record.]
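Description:
KHBD00753 is a Gateway entry clone built on the pDONR221 backbone, carrying the open reading frame of the Drosophila melanogaster gene CG8216 (FBgn0033358). The insert is recorded as 735 bp in a backbone of about 2.5 kb once the donor cassette has been replaced. It was introduced by Gateway recombination, so the ORF in the resulting entry clone would be expected to sit between attL recombination sites, although no feature table is provided to confirm the exact junctions. The plasmid is maintained in E. coli as a high-copy construct under kanamycin selection. M13 forward and reverse priming sites flanking the insert are used for sequence verification.

There is no promoter driving the insert, which is typical of an entry clone. The plasmid is a shuttle intermediate rather than an expression vector, and the ORF is meant to be moved by an LR recombination reaction into destination vectors that supply the promoter, tags and host-specific elements. The depositor notes that ORFs in this collection were cloned open-ended, without a stop codon. This allows in-frame C-terminal fusions after transfer, but it also means a destination vector must supply the translation stop.

The clone belongs to a collection of Drosophila ORFs assembled for automated screening of protein-DNA interactions at fly regulatory elements. Its likely use is therefore as a source of the CG8216 coding sequence for such interaction assays or for other Gateway-compatible expression formats. The record does not describe the function of CG8216 itself.
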