>Addgene plasmid #39759 | KHBD00753 | depositor partial sequence | sequence record 50199 | KHBD00753 sequence 735 bps
ATGAGCATTTTTCCGAGGTGGGCAGCCATGCTGCTGCTCCTGGGCCTGGCCCACCAGCTGGACCCCTCGC
TCGCGGCGTCCGCATCCTCGTTCGCATCCGGAAACGCCTGGCAGCGCGCCCTATTTGGCCGGGAATCGCG
CAACTTGATGCACCGCAGAGCCCCGTTTTCCGGAGCCGCTGATCTGGGCCTTGACGAATACCTGGGCCCC
TATGGCGCCGTCGAGCAGGAGCAGCACCAGCCGCATCCTCCGCCGCAGCAGATGCGCCAACAGACCGAAG
TTTACGGAATCGTGGAGCCGCTGATTGAGGACACGCCCTGTGCCGACCGACCCTGCCTCCTCAACGACGA
TTGCTGTCCTTCCGGAGTTTGCGTCAGCACATACGGCGAAGGCAAATGCGTATATGTCTTTGGGCGTCAG
CGAGATCTGTGCCAGGGACATGCGGACTGTCCGCAGGGCAGCTCCTGCATGCTGGTCCCCCAGGAGGGAG
CGTGGCGGTGTGAGCCGAGCGTGGAATCGGGAGGGTCCACGTCGCTGCTGGAGGGTATATTCGGAGCGAA
GGAGAGGCAACCGCTGGGCAGCGAGTGCAGCAGCAGCAGCGACTGCCAGGTGATCAACGGAATGTGCTGT
CAACAGCAGCGTTTGCACCACCGGGCAGCCATTAAGCTGAGCTGTGGCTACTTTCGCGATGCCTTCGACT
GTGTAGATATGGTCGGAGCAGAGCATCGACGCAAC
