>Addgene plasmid #39759 | KHBD00753 | addgene partial sequence | sequence record 52424 | M13Rev
AATAATGATTTTATTTTGACTGATAGTGACCTGTTCGTTGCAACAAATTGATAAGCAATGCTTTCTTATA
ATGCCAACTTTGTACAAGAAAGTTGGCAAGTTGCGTCGATGCTCTGCTCCGACCATATCTACACAGTCGA
AGGCATCGCGAAAGTAGCCACAGCTCAGCTTAATGGCTGCCCGGTGGTGCAAACGCTGCTGTTGACAGCA
CATTCCGTTGATCACCTGGCAGTCGCTGCTGCTGCTGCACTCGCTGCCCAGCGGTTGCCTCTCCTTCGCT
CCGAATATACCCTCCAGCAGCGACGTGGACCCTCCCGATTCCACGCTCGGCTCACACCGCCACGCTCCCT
CCTGGGGGACCAGCATGCAGGAGCTGCCCTGCGGACAGTCCGCATGTCCCTGGCACAGATCTCGCTGACG
CCCAAAGACATATACGCATTTGCCTTCGCCGTATGTGCTGACGCAAACTCCGGAAGGACAGCAATCGTCG
TTGAGGAGGCAGGGTCGGTCGGCACAGGGCGTGTCCTCAATCAGCGGCTCCACGATTCCGTAAACTTCGG
TCTGTTGGCGCATCTGCTGCGGCGGAGGATGCGGCTGGTGCTGCTCCTGCTCGACGGCGCCATAGGGGCC
CAGGTATTCGTCAAGGCCCAGATCAGCGGCTCCGGAAAACGGGGCTCTGCGGTGCATCAAGTTGCGCGAT
TCCCGGCCAAATAGGGCGCGCTGCCAGGCGTTTCCGGATGCGAACGAGGATGCGGACGCCGCGAGCGAGG
GGTCCAGCTGGTGGGCCAG
